Addgene plasmid #73109: C1orf9-CD4d3+4-bio
Purpose: EXPRESs plasmid for human erythrocyte surface proteins encoding C1orf9 with rat CD4d3+4-bio
Depositing lab: Gavin Wright. Depositing organization: Wellcome Sanger Institute. Publication: Basigin is a receptor essential for erythrocyte invasion by Plasmodium falciparum. Crosnier C, Bustamante LY, Bartholdson SJ, Bei AK, Theron M, Uchikawa M, Mboup S, Ndir O, Kwiatkowski DP, Duraisingh MT, Rayner JC, Wright GJ. Nature. 2011 Nov 9;480(7378):534-7. doi: 10.1038/nature10606. PubMed 22080952.
Backbone
  Vector backbone: pTT3
  Backbone manufacturer: Yves Durocher, NRC
  Backbone size w/o insert (bp): 6000
  Total vector size (bp): 9614
  Vector type: Mammalian Expression
Growth in bacteria
  Bacterial resistance: Ampicillin, 100 μg/mL
  Growth temperature: 37°C
  Growth strain: DH5alpha
  Copy number: Unknown
Gene/Insert
  Gene/Insert name: C1orf9
  Species: H. sapiens (human)
  Entrez Gene: C1ORF9
  Promoter: CMV
  Tag / fusion protein: ratCD4d3+4 (C terminal on insert); biotinylation peptide (C terminal on insert)
  Cloning method: Restriction Enzyme; 5′ cloning site NotI (not destroyed); 3′ cloning site AscI (not destroyed)
  Sequencing primers: 5′ CMW fwd
Resource information
  A portion of this plasmid was derived from a plasmid made by: pTT3 was obtained from Yves Durocher, National Research Council of Canada-Biotechnology Research Institute
Terms and licenses: Academic/Nonprofit Terms; Industry Terms: Not Available to Industry
How to cite: C1orf9-CD4d3+4-bio was a gift from Gavin Wright (Addgene plasmid # 73109 ; http://n2t.net/addgene:73109 ; RRID:Addgene_73109)
