[The description below was written by a language model from this plasmid's Addgene catalogue record and pLannotate feature annotations shown in this document.]
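Description:
C1orf9-CD4d3+4-bio is a 9.6 kb mammalian expression plasmid built on the pTT3 backbone and belonging to a set of "EXPRESs" constructs made to produce human erythrocyte surface proteins in recombinant form. In bacteria it is maintained through a high-copy ColE1/pUC-type origin and selected with ampicillin via the β-lactamase gene. The backbone also carries a fragment of the Epstein-Barr virus oriP, an element that supports episomal retention and higher yields in cells supplying EBNA1. This fits the usual role of pTT vectors in transient protein production, although the record does not name a host cell line. Small lac, tet and bla fragments in the annotation appear to be backbone remnants with no role in the expression cassette.

The expression unit is driven by the human CMV immediate-early enhancer and promoter. These are followed by adenovirus-derived leader and splice sequences and a chimeric intron fragment, which generally improve transcript processing and expression; the "PTP" hit on the opposite strand most likely reflects this adenoviral leader region rather than a real coding sequence. A sequence resembling a mouse immunoglobulin heavy chain signal peptide is annotated just upstream of the insert. The insert is a roughly 3 kb fragment of human C1orf9 (also called SUCO), cloned between retained NotI and AscI sites. It is fused in frame at its C terminus to domains 3 and 4 of rat CD4, followed, according to the catalogue, by a biotinylation peptide that is not separately annotated. A rabbit β-globin polyadenylation signal terminates the transcript. The CD4 tag provides a common handle for detecting the fusion protein. The biotinylation peptide allows it to be captured on streptavidin, which suits the protein interaction screening described in the associated work on receptors for Plasmodium falciparum erythrocyte invasion.
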