Features (pLannotate 1.2.2; 19 found; start..end, strand, type, name):
    659..714     +  polyA_signal   β-globin poly(A) signal: rabbit β-globin polyadenylation signal (Gil and Proudfoot, 1987)
   1228..2909    -  rep_origin     oriP (fragment): Epstein-Barr virus oriP replication origin (Yates et al., 2000)
   3036..3140    +  promoter       AmpR promoter: bla
   3141..4001    +  CDS            AmpR: β-lactamase; bla; confers resistance to ampicillin, carbenicillin, and related antibiotics
   4172..4760    +  rep_origin     ori: high-copy-number ColE1/pMB1/pBR322/pUC origin of replication
   4943..5035    +  CDS            lacI (fragment): lac repressor; lacI; The lac repressor binds to the lac operator to inhibit transcription in E. coli. This inhibition can be relieved by adding lactose or isopropyl-β-D-thiogalactopyranoside (IPTG).
   5048..5069    +  protein_bind   CAP binding site: CAP binding activates transcription in the presence of cAMP. E. coli catabolite activator protein
   5084..5114    +  promoter       lac promoter: promoter for the E. coli lac operon
   5122..5138    +  protein_bind   lac operator: The lac repressor binds to the lac operator to inhibit transcription in E. coli. This inhibition can be relieved by adding lactose or isopropyl-β-D-thiogalactopyranoside (IPTG). lac repressor encoded by lacI
   5208..5224    +  promoter       tet promoter (fragment): E. coli promoter for tetracycline efflux protein gene
   5234..5259    -  CDS            bla(M) (fragment): β-lactamase lacking the signal sequence; bla(M); allows cytosolic expression of β-lactamase
   5433..5812    +  enhancer       CMV enhancer: human cytomegalovirus immediate early enhancer
   5814..6013    +  promoter       CMV promoter: human cytomegalovirus (CMV) immediate early promoter
   6081..6119    +  misc_feature   Ad SA (fragment): adenovirus major late transcript splice acceptor (Friedrich and Soriano, 1991)
   6152..6361    -  CDS            PTP (fragment): TERM_ADE02 - Experimental evidence at protein level: Swiss-Prot protein existence level 1. Protein covalently bound to the viral DNA that acts as a primer for viral genomic replication by DNA strand displacement. Assembles on the viral origin of replication in an initiation complex with viral polymerase, DBP, host NFIA and host POU2F1/OCT1. During initiation, the polymerase covalently couples the first dCTP with Ser- 580 of pTP. The terminal protein stimulates the template activity over 20 fold compared to protein-free templates. Neo-synthesized viral genomes are linked to two preterminal prot
   6392..6481    +  intron         chimeric intron (fragment): chimera between introns from adenovirus and immunoglobulin heavy chain genes
   6500..6546    +  CDS            IgH signal sequence (fragment): signal sequence from the mouse immunoglobulin heavy chain variable region
   6577..9606    +  CDS            SUCO (fragment): SUCO_HUMAN - Also known as C1orf9, CH1, OPT, SLP1. Experimental evidence at protein level: Swiss-Prot protein existence level 1. Required for bone modeling during late embryogenesis. Regulates type I collagen synthesis in osteoblasts during their postnatal maturation (By similarity). From Homo sapiens (Human).
   9607..553     +  CDS            Cd4 (fragment) (across the origin): CD4_RAT - Experimental evidence at protein level: Swiss-Prot protein existence level 1. Integral membrane glycoprotein that plays an essential role in the immune response and serves multiple functions in responses against both external and internal offenses. In T-cells, functions primarily as a coreceptor for MHC class II molecule:peptide complex. The antigens presented by class II peptides are derived from extracellular proteins while class I peptides are derived from cytosolic proteins. Interacts simultaneously with the T-cell receptor (TCR) and the MHC class II presented by antigen presenti
>Addgene plasmid #73109 | C1orf9-CD4d3+4-bio | depositor full sequence | sequence record 136992 | C1orf9-CD4d3+4-bio sequence 9614 bps
GTCGACCTCCATCACGGCCTATAAGAGTGAGGGGGAGTCAGCGGAGTTCTCCTTCCCACTCAACCTTGGA
GAGGAAAGCCTGCAGGGAGAGTTGAGATGGAAGGCAGAGAAGGCTCCTTCTTCCCAGTCCTGGATCACCT
TCTCCCTAAAGAACCAAAAGGTGTCTGTGCAGAAGTCTACTAGCAACCCCAAGTTCCAGCTGTCCGAAAC
GCTCCCACTCACCCTTCAGATACCCCAGGTCTCCCTTCAGTTTGCTGGTTCTGGCAACCTGACCCTGACT
CTGGACAGAGGGATACTGTATCAGGAAGTGAACCTGGTGGTGATGAAAGTGACTCAGCCCGACAGCAACA
CTTTGACCTGTGAGGTGATGGGACCCACCTCACCCAAGATGAGACTGATCTTGAAGCAGGAGAATCAGGA
GGCCAGGGTCTCCAGGCAGGAGAAAGTGATTCAAGTGCAGGCCCCTGAAGCAGGGGTGTGGCAATGTCTA
CTGAGTGAAGGTGAAGAGGTCAAGATGGACTCCAAGATCCAGGTTTTATCCAAAGGGTTGAATTCCGGAT
CACTGCATCATATTCTGGATGCACAGAAAATGGTGTGGAATCATCGTTAAGTCTAGACACGTGATTAATT
AAGGATCCCCCGACCTCGACCTCTGGCTAATAAAGGAAATTTATTTTCATTGCAATAGTGTGTTGGAATT
TTTTGTGTCTCTCACTCGGAAGGACATATGGGAGGGCAAATCATTTGGTCGAGATCCCTCGGAGATCTCT
AGCTAGAGGATCGATCCCCGCCCCGGACGAACTAAACCTGACTACGACATCTCTGCCCCTTCTTCGCGGG
GCAGTGCATGTAATCCCTTCAGTTGGTTGGTACAACTTGCCAACTGGGCCCTGTTCCACATGTGACACGG
GGGGGGACCAAACACAAAGGGGTTCTCTGACTGTAGTTGACATCCTTATAAATGGATGTGCACATTTGCC
AACACTGAGTGGCTTTCATCCTGGAGCAGACTTTGCAGTCTGTGGACTGCAACACAACATTGCCTTTATG
TGTAACTCTTGGCTGAAGCTCTTACACCAATGCTGGGGGACATGTACCTCCCAGGGGCCCAGGAAGACTA
CGGGAGGCTACACCAACGTCAATCAGAGGGGCCTGTGTAGCTACCGATAAGCGGACCCTCAAGAGGGCAT
TAGCAATAGTGTTTATAAGGCCCCCTTGTTAACCCTAAACGGGTAGCATATGCTTCCCGGGTAGTAGTAT
ATACTATCCAGACTAACCCTAATTCAATAGCATATGTTACCCAACGGGAAGCATATGCTATCGAATTAGG
GTTAGTAAAAGGGTCCTAAGGAACAGCGATATCTCCCACCCCATGAGCTGTCACGGTTTTATTTACATGG
GGTCAGGATTCCACGAGGGTAGTGAACCATTTTAGTCACAAGGGCAGTGGCTGAAGATCAAGGAGCGGGC
AGTGAACTCTCCTGAATCTTCGCCTGCTTCTTCATTCTCCTTCGTTTAGCTAATAGAATAACTGCTGAGT
TGTGAACAGTAAGGTGTATGTGAGGTGCTCGAAAACAAGGTTTCAGGTGACGCCCCCAGAATAAAATTTG
GACGGGGGGTTCAGTGGTGGCATTGTGCTATGACACCAATATAACCCTCACAAACCCCTTGGGCAATAAA
TACTAGTGTAGGAATGAAACATTCTGAATATCTTTAACAATAGAAATCCATGGGGTGGGGACAAGCCGTA
AAGACTGGATGTCCATCTCACACGAATTTATGGCTATGGGCAACACATAATCCTAGTGCAATATGATACT
GGGGTTATTAAGATGTGTCCCAGGCAGGGACCAAGACAGGTGAACCATGTTGTTACACTCTATTTGTAAC
AAGGGGAAAGAGAGTGGACGCCGACAGCAGCGGACTCCACTGGTTGTCTCTAACACCCCCGAAAATTAAA
CGGGGCTCCACGCCAATGGGGCCCATAAACAAAGACAAGTGGCCACTCTTTTTTTTGAAATTGTGGAGTG
GGGGCACGCGTCAGCCCCCACACGCCGCCCTGCGGTTTTGGACTGTAAAATAAGGGTGTAATAACTTGGC
TGATTGTAACCCCGCTAACCACTGCGGTCAAACCACTTGCCCACAAAACCACTAATGGCACCCCGGGGAA
TACCTGCATAAGTAGGTGGGCGGGCCAAGATAGGGGCGCGATTGCTGCGATCTGGAGGACAAATTACACA
CACTTGCGCCTGAGCGCCAAGCACAGGGTTGTTGGTCCTCATATTCACGAGGTCGCTGAGAGCACGGTGG
GCTAATGTTGCCATGGGTAGCATATACTACCCAAATATCTGGATAGCATATGCTATCCTAATCTATATCT
GGGTAGCATAGGCTATCCTAATCTATATCTGGGTAGCATATGCTATCCTAATCTATATCTGGGTAGTATA
TGCTATCCTAATTTATATCTGGGTAGCATAGGCTATCCTAATCTATATCTGGGTAGCATATGCTATCCTA
ATCTATATCTGGGTAGTATATGCTATCCTAATCTGTATCCGGGTAGCATATGCTATCCTAATAGAGATTA
GGGTAGTATATGCTATCCTAATTTATATCTGGGTAGCATATACTACCCAAATATCTGGATAGCATATGCT
ATCCTAATCTATATCTGGGTAGCATATGCTATCCTAATCTATATCTGGGTAGCATAGGCTATCCTAATCT
ATATCTGGGTAGCATATGCTATCCTAATCTATATCTGGGTAGTATATGCTATCCTAATTTATATCTGGGT
AGCATAGGCTATCCTAATCTATATCTGGGTAGCATATGCTATCCTAATCTATATCTGGGTAGTATATGCT
ATCCTAATCTGTATCCGGGTAGCATATGCTATCCTCATGATAAGCTGTCAAACATGAGAATTTTCTTGAA
GACGAAAGGGCCTCGTGATACGCCTATTTTTATAGGTTAATGTCATGATAATAATGGTTTCTTAGACGTC
AGGTGGCACTTTTCGGGGAAATGTGCGCGGAACCCCTATTTGTTTATTTTTCTAAATACATTCAAATATG
TATCCGCTCATGAGACAATAACCCTGATAAATGCTTCAATAATATTGAAAAAGGAAGAGTATGAGTATTC
AACATTTCCGTGTCGCCCTTATTCCCTTTTTTGCGGCATTTTGCCTTCCTGTTTTTGCTCACCCAGAAAC
GCTGGTGAAAGTAAAAGATGCTGAAGATCAGTTGGGTGCACGAGTGGGTTACATCGAACTGGATCTCAAC
AGCGGTAAGATCCTTGAGAGTTTTCGCCCCGAAGAACGTTTTCCAATGATGAGCACTTTTAAAGTTCTGC
TATGTGGCGCGGTATTATCCCGTGTTGACGCCGGGCAAGAGCAACTCGGTCGCCGCATACACTATTCTCA
GAATGACTTGGTTGAGTACTCACCAGTCACAGAAAAGCATCTTACGGATGGCATGACAGTAAGAGAATTA
TGCAGTGCTGCCATAACCATGAGTGATAACACTGCGGCCAACTTACTTCTGACAACGATCGGAGGACCGA
AGGAGCTAACCGCTTTTTTGCACAACATGGGGGATCATGTAACTCGCCTTGATCGTTGGGAACCGGAGCT
GAATGAAGCCATACCAAACGACGAGCGTGACACCACGATGCCTGCAGCAATGGCAACAACGTTGCGCAAA
CTATTAACTGGCGAACTACTTACTCTAGCTTCCCGGCAACAATTAATAGACTGGATGGAGGCGGATAAAG
TTGCAGGACCACTTCTGCGCTCGGCCCTTCCGGCTGGCTGGTTTATTGCTGATAAATCTGGAGCCGGTGA
GCGTGGGTCTCGCGGTATCATTGCAGCACTGGGGCCAGATGGTAAGCCCTCCCGTATCGTAGTTATCTAC
ACGACGGGGAGTCAGGCAACTATGGATGAACGAAATAGACAGATCGCTGAGATAGGTGCCTCACTGATTA
AGCATTGGTAACTGTCAGACCAAGTTTACTCATATATACTTTAGATTGATTTAAAACTTCATTTTTAATT
TAAAAGGATCTAGGTGAAGATCCTTTTTGATAATCTCATGACCAAAATCCCTTAACGTGAGTTTTCGTTC
CACTGAGCGTCAGACCCCGTAGAAAAGATCAAAGGATCTTCTTGAGATCCTTTTTTTCTGCGCGTAATCT
GCTGCTTGCAAACAAAAAAACCACCGCTACCAGCGGTGGTTTGTTTGCCGGATCAAGAGCTACCAACTCT
TTTTCCGAAGGTAACTGGCTTCAGCAGAGCGCAGATACCAAATACTGTTCTTCTAGTGTAGCCGTAGTTA
GGCCACCACTTCAAGAACTCTGTAGCACCGCCTACATACCTCGCTCTGCTAATCCTGTTACCAGTGGCTG
CTGCCAGTGGCGATAAGTCGTGTCTTACCGGGTTGGACTCAAGACGATAGTTACCGGATAAGGCGCAGCG
GTCGGGCTGAACGGGGGGTTCGTGCACACAGCCCAGCTTGGAGCGAACGACCTACACCGAACTGAGATAC
CTACAGCGTGAGCTATGAGAAAGCGCCACGCTTCCCGAAGGGAGAAAGGCGGACAGGTATCCGGTAAGCG
GCAGGGTCGGAACAGGAGAGCGCACGAGGGAGCTTCCAGGGGGAAACGCCTGGTATCTTTATAGTCCTGT
CGGGTTTCGCCACCTCTGACTTGAGCGTCGATTTTTGTGATGCTCGTCAGGGGGGCGGAGCCTATGGAAA
AACGCCAGCAACGCGGCCTTTTTACGGTTCCTGGCCTTTTGCTGGCCTTTTGCTCACATGTTCTTTCCTG
CGTTATCCCCTGATTCTGTGGATAACCGTATTACCGCCTTTGAGTGAGCTGATACCGCTCGCCGCAGCCG
AACGACCGAGCGCAGCGAGTCAGTGAGCGAGGAAGCGGAAGAGCGCCCAATACGCAAACCGCCTCTCCCC
GCGCGTTGGCCGATTCATTAATGCAGCTGGCACGACAGGTTTCCCGACTGGAAAGCGGGCAGTGAGCGCA
ACGCAATTAATGTGAGTTAGCTCACTCATTAGGCACCCCAGGCTTTACACTTTATGCTTCCGGCTCGTAT
GTTGTGTGGAATTGTGAGCGGATAACAATTTCACACAGGAAACAGCTATGACCATGATTACGCCAAGCTC
TAGCTAGAGGTCGACCAATTCTCATGTTTGACAGCTTATCATCGCAGATCCGGGCAACGTTGTTGCCATT
GCTGCAGGCGCAGAACTGGTAGGTATGGAAGATCTATACATTGAATCAATATTGGCAATTAGCCATATTA
GTCATTGGTTATATAGCATAAATCAATATTGGCTATTGGCCATTGCATACGTTGTATCTATATCATAATA
TGTACATTTATATTGGCTCATGTCCAATATGACCGCCATGTTGACATTGATTATTGACTAGTTATTAATA
GTAATCAATTACGGGGTCATTAGTTCATAGCCCATATATGGAGTTCCGCGTTACATAACTTACGGTAAAT
GGCCCGCCTGGCTGACCGCCCAACGACCCCCGCCCATTGACGTCAATAATGACGTATGTTCCCATAGTAA
CGCCAATAGGGACTTTCCATTGACGTCAATGGGTGGAGTATTTACGGTAAACTGCCCACTTGGCAGTACA
TCAAGTGTATCATATGCCAAGTCCGCCCCCTATTGACGTCAATGACGGTAAATGGCCCGCCTGGCATTAT
GCCCAGTACATGACCTTACGGGACTTTCCTACTTGGCAGTACATCTACGTATTAGTCATCGCTATTACCA
TGGTGATGCGGTTTTGGCAGTACACCAATGGGCGTGGATAGCGGTTTGACTCACGGGGATTTCCAAGTCT
CCACCCCATTGACGTCAATGGGAGTTTGTTTTGGCACCAAAATCAACGGGACTTTCCAAAATGTCGTAAT
AACCCCGCCCCGTTGACGCAAATGGGCGGTAGGCGTGTACGGTGGGAGGTCTATATAAGCAGAGCTCGTT
TAGTGAACCGTCAGATCCTCACTCTCTTCCGCATCGCTGTCTGCGAGGGCCAGCTGTTGGGCTCGCGGTT
GAGGACAAACTCTTCGCGGTCTTTCCAGTACTCTTGGATCGGAAACCCGTCGGCCTCCGAACGGTACTCC
GCCACCGAGGGACCTGAGCGAGTCCGCATCGACCGGATCGGAAAACCTCTCGAGAAAGGCGTCTAACCAG
TCACAGTCGCAAGGTAGGCTGAGCACCGTGGCGGGCGGCAGCGGGTGGCGGTCGGGGTTGTTTCTGGCGG
AGGTGCTGCTGATGATGTAATTAAAGTAGGCGGTCTTGAGACGGCGGATGGTCGAGGTGAGGTGTGGCAG
GCTTGAGATCCAGCTGTTGGGGTGAGTACTCCCTCTCAAAAGCGGGCATTACTTCTGCGCTAAGATTGTC
AGTTTCCAAAAACGAGGAGGATTTGATATTCACCTGGCCCGATCTGGCCATACACTTGAGTGACAATGAC
ATCCACTTTGCCTTTCTCTCCACAGGTGTCCACTCCCAGGTCCAAGTTTAAACTGCGGCCGCCACCATGG
CCAAGCATCGGAGAGCCCTGGCCCTGGTGTCCTGCCTGTTCCTGTGCAGCCTCGTGTGGCTGCCCTCTTG
GAGAGTGTGCTGCAAAGAGAGCAGCAGCGCCAGCGCCAGCAGCTACTACAGCCAGGACGACAACTGCGCC
CTGGAAAACGAGGACGTGCAGTTCCAGAAGAAGGACGAGAGAGAGGGCCCCATCAACGCCGAGAGCCTGG
GCAAGAGCGGCAGCAATCTGCCCATCAGCCCCAAAGAGCACAAGCTGAAGGACGACAGCATCGTGGACGT
GCAGAACACCGAGAGCAAGAAACTGAGCCCTCCTGTGGTGGAGACACTGCCCACCGTGGATCTGCACGAG
GAATCCAGCAACGCCGTGGTGGACAGCGAGACAGTGGAGAACATCAGCTCCAGCAGCACCAGCGAGATCA
CCCCCATCAGCAAGCTGGACGAGATCGAGAAGTCCGGCACCATCCCTATCGCCAAGCCCAGCGAAACCGA
GCAGAGCGAGACAGACTGTGACGTGGGCGAGGCTCTGGATGCCAGCGCCCCCATCGAGCAGCCTAGCTTC
GTGAGCCCCCCAGATAGCCTCGTGGGCCAGCACATCGAGAACGTGTCCAGCAGCCACGGCAAGGGCAAGA
TCACCAAGAGCGAGTTCGAGAGCAAGGTGTCCGCCAGCGAACAGGGCGGAGGGGATCCCAAGAGCGCCCT
GAACGCCAGCGACAACCTGAAGAACGAGAGCAGCGACTACACCAAGCCCGGCGACATCGATCCTACCAGC
GTGGCCAGCCCCAAGGACCCCGAGGACATCCCCACCTTCGACGAGTGGAAGAAAAAAGTGATGGAAGTGG
AGAAAGAAAAGTCCCAGAGCATGCACGCCAGCAGCAATGGCGGCAGCCACGCCACCAAGAAGGTGCAGAA
GAACCGGAACAACTACGCCAGCGTGGAGTGCGGCGCTAAGATCCTGGCTGCTAACCCTGAGGCTAAGAGC
ACCTCCGCCATCCTGATCGAGAACATGGACCTGTACATGCTGAACCCCTGCAGCACCAAGATTTGGTTCG
TGATCGAGCTGTGCGAGCCCATCCAGGTCAAGCAGCTGGATATCGCCAACTACGAGCTGTTCAGCTCTAC
TCCTAAGGACTTTCTGGTGTCCATCAGCGACAGATACCCCACCAACAAGTGGATCAAGCTGGGCACCTTC
CACGGCCGGGACGAGAGAAACGTGCAGAGCTTCCCTCTGGACGAGCAGATGTACGCCAAATACGTGAAGA
TGTTCATCAAGTACATCAAGGTGGAGCTGCTGTCCCACTTCGGCAGCGAGCACTTCTGCCCCCTGAGCCT
GATCAGAGTGTTCGGCACCAGCATGGTGGAGGAATACGAGGAAATCGCCGACAGCCAGTACCACAGCGAG
CGGCAGGAACTGTTCGACGAGGACTACGACTACCCCCTGGACTACAACACCGGCGAGGACAAGAGCAGCA
AGAATCTGCTGGGCAGCGCCACCAATGCCATCCTGAACATGGTCAATATCGCCGCCAACATCCTGGGAGC
CAAGACCGAGGACCTGACCGAGGGCAACAAGAGCATCAGCGAGAACGCCACAGCCACCGCCGCTCCCAAG
ATGCCTGAGAGCACCCCCGTGTCCACACCTGTGCCCAGCCCCGAGTACGTGACCACCGAGGTGCACACCC
ACGATATGGAACCCAGCACTCCTGACACCCCCAAAGAAAGCCCCATCGTGCAGCTGGTGCAGGAAGAGGA
AGAAGAGGCCAGCCCCTCCACAGTGACCCTGCTGGGCTCCGGCGAGCAGGAAGATGAGAGCAGCCCTTGG
TTTGAGAGCGAAACCCAGATCTTCTGTTCTGAGCTGACCACCATCTGCTGCATCAGCAGCTTCAGCGAGT
ACATCTACAAGTGGTGCAGCGTGCGGGTGGCCCTGTACCGGCAGAGAAGCCGGACCGCCCTGTCCAAGGG
CAAGGACTACCTGGTGCTGGCCCAGCCTCCTCTGCTGCTGCCTGCCGAGAGCGTGGATGTGTCCGTGCTG
CAGCCTCTGAGCGGCGAGCTGGAAAACACCAACATCGAGCGGGAGGCCGAAACAGTGGTGCTGGGCGACC
TGAGCAGCAGCATGCACCAGGACGACCTGGTCAACCACACCGTGGACGCCGTGGAGCTGGAACCTAGCCA
CAGCCAGACCCTGAGCCAGAGCCTGCTGCTGGACATCACCCCCGAGATCAACCCCCTGCCCAAGATCGAG
GTGTCCGAGTCCGTGGAGTACGAGGCCGGCCACATCCCTAGCCCCGTGATCCCCCAGGAAAGCAGCGTCG
AGATCGACAACGAGACAGAGCAGAAGTCCGAGAGCTTCAGCTCCATCGAGAAGCCCAGCATCACCTACGA
GACAAACAAAGTGAACGAGCTGATGGACAACATCATCAAAGAAGATGTGAACAGCATGCAGATCTTCACC
AAGCTGTCCGAGACAATCGTGCCCCCCATCAACACCGCCACCGTGCCCGACAATGAGGACGGCGAGGCCA
AGATGAATATCGCCGACACCGCAAAGCAGACTCTCATCAGCGTGGTGGACTCCAGCAGCCTGCCCGAAGT
GAAAGAAGAGGAACAGAGCCCCGAGGATGCCCTGCTGAGAGGCCTGCAGAGAACTGCTACTGACTTCTAC
GCCGAGCTGCAGAACAGCACCGACCTGGGCTACGCCAACGGCAATCTGGTGCACGGCAGCAACCAGAAAG
AAAGCGTGTTCATGCGGCTGAACAACCGGATCAAGGCCCTGGAAGTGAACATGAGCCTGAGCGGCAGATA
CCTGGAAGAACTGAGCCAGCGGTACAGAAAGCAGATGGAAGAGATGCAGAAGGCCTTCAACAAGACCATC
GTGAAGCTGCAGAATACCAGCCGGATCGCCGAGGAACAGGACCAGCGGCAGACCGAGGCCATTCAGCTGC
TGCAGGCCCAGCTGACCAACATGACCCAGCTGGTGTCCAACCTGAGCGCCACAGTGGCCGAGCTGAAGCG
GGAAGTGTCCGATAGAGGCGCGCC
