>Addgene plasmid #73109 | C1orf9-CD4d3+4-bio | addgene partial sequence | sequence record 140391 | rb_glob_PA_term-R 5'-CCCATATGTCCTTCCGAGTG-3'
ATTTCCTTTATTAGCCAGAGGTCGAGGTCGGGGGATCCTTAATTAATCACGTGTCTAGACTTAACGATGA
TTCCACACCATTTTCTGTGCATCCAGAATATGATGCAGTGATCCGGAATTCAACCCTTTGGATAAAACCT
GGATCTTGGAGTCCATCTTGACCTCTTCACCTTCACTCAGTAGACATTGCCACACCCCTGCTTCAGGGGC
CTGCACTTGAATCACTTTCTCCTGCCTGGAGACCCTGGCCTCCTGATTCTCCTGCTTCAAGATCAGTCTC
ATCTTGGGTGAGGTGGGTCCCATCACCTCACAGGTCAAAGTGTTGCTGTCGGGCTGAGTCACTTTCATCA
CCACCAGGTTCACTTCCTGATACAGTATCCCTCTGTCCAGAGTCAGGGTCAGGTTGCCAGAACCAGCAAA
CTGAAGGGAGACCTGGGGTATCTGAAGGGTGAGTGGGAGCGTTTCGGACAGCTGGAACTTGGGGTTGCTA
GTAGACTTCTGCACAGACACCTTTTGGTTCTTTAGGGAGAAGGTGATCCAGGACTGGGAAGAAGGAGCCT
TCTCTGCCTTCCATCTCAACTCTCCCTGCAGGCTTTCCTCTCCAAGGTTGAGTGGGAAGGAGAACTCCGC
TGACTCCCCCTCACTCTTATAGGCCGTGATGGAGGTCGACGGCGCGCCTCTATCGGACACTTCCCGCTTC
AGCTCGGCCACTGTGGCGCTCAGGTTGGACACCAGCTGGGTCATGTTGGTCAGCTGGGCCTGCAGCAGCT
GAATGGCCTCGGTCTGCCGCTGGTCCTGTTCCTCGGCGATCCGGCTGGTATTCTGCAGCTTCACGATGGT
CTTGTTGAAGGCCTTCTGCATCTCTTCCATCTGCTT
