>Addgene plasmid #73109 | C1orf9-CD4d3+4-bio | addgene partial sequence | sequence record 140768 | pMT2-F 5'-TTGCCTTTCTCTCCACAGGT-3'
GCCAAGCATCGGAGAGCCCTGGCCCTGGTGTCCTGCCTGTTCCTGTGCAGCCTCGTGTGGCTGCCCTCTT
GGAGAGTGTGCTGCAAAGAGAGCAGCAGCGCCAGCGCCAGCAGCTACTACAGCCAGGACGACAACTGCGC
CCTGGAAAACGAGGACGTGCAGTTCCAGAAGAAGGACGAGAGAGAGGGCCCCATCAACGCCGAGAGCCTG
GGCAAGAGCGGCAGCAATCTGCCCATCAGCCCCAAAGAGCACAAGCTGAAGGACGACAGCATCGTGGACG
TGCAGAACACCGAGAGCAAGAAACTGAGCCCTCCTGTGGTGGAGACACTGCCCACCGTGGATCTGCACGA
GGAATCCAGCAACGCCGTGGTGGACAGCGAGACAGTGGAGAACATCAGCTCCAGCAGCACCAGCGAGATC
ACCCCCATCAGCAAGCTGGACGAGATCGAGAAGTCCGGCACCATCCCTATCGCCAAGCCCAGCGAAACCG
AGCAGAGCGAGACAGACTGTGACGTGGGCGAGGCTCTGGATGCCAGCGCCCCCATCGAGCAGCCTAGCTT
CGTGAGCCCCCCAGATAGCCTCGTGGGCCAGCACATCGAGAACGTGTCCAGCAGCCACGGCAAGGGCAAG
ATCACCAAGAGCGAGTTCGAGAGCAAGGTGTCCGCCAGCGAACAGGGCGGAGGGGATCCCAAGAGCGCCC
TGAACGCCAGCGACAACCTGAAGAACGAGAGCAGCGACTACACCAAGCCCGGCGACATCGATCCTACCAG
CGTGGCCAGCCCCAAGGACC
